>Addgene plasmid #211717 | pFB-MeCP2Y.3 (pc1575) | addgene full sequence | sequence record 422697 | Addgene NGS Result
GCGAATGGG
[124 nt withheld, positions 10-133]
C
[91 nt withheld, positions 135-225]
A
[49 nt withheld, positions 227-275]
CCTTTGACGTTGGAGTCCACGTTCTT
[37 nt withheld, positions 302-338]
ACCCTATCTCGGTCTATTCTTTTGATTTATAAGGGATTTTGCCGATTTCGGCCTATTGGTTAAAAAATGA
GCTGATTTAACAAAAATTTAACGCGAATTTTAACAAAATATTAACGCTTACAATTTAGGTGGCACTTTTC
GGGGAAATGTGCGCGGAACCCCTATTTGTTTATTTTTCTAAATACATTCAAATATGTATCCGCTCATGAG
ACAATAACCCTGATAAATGCTTCAATAATATTGAAAAAGGAAGAGTATGAGTATTCAACATTTCCGTGTC
GCCCTTATTCCCTTTTTTGCGGCATTTTGCCTTCCTGTTTTTGCTCACCCAGAAACGCTGGTGAAAGTAA
AAGATGCTGAAGATCAGTTGGGTGCACGAGTGGGTTACATCGAACTGGATCTCAACAGCGGTAAGATCCT
TGAGAGTTTTCGCCCCGAAGAACGTTTTCCAATGATGAGCACTTTTAAAGTTCTGCTATGTGGCGCGGTA
TTATCCCGTATTGACGCCGGGCAAGAGCAACTCGGTCGCCGCATACACTATTCTCAGAATGACTTGGTTG
AGTACTCACCAGTCACAGAAAAGCATCTTACGGATGGCATGACAGTAAGAGAATTATGCAGTGCTGCCAT
AACCATGAGTGATAACACTGCGGCCAACTTACTTCTGACAACGATCGGAGGACCGAAGGAGCTAACCGCT
TTTTTGCACAACATGGGGGATCATGTAACTCGCCTTGATCGTTGGGAACCGGAGCTGAATGAAGCCATAC
CAAACGACGAGCGTGACACCACGATGCCTGTAGCAATGGCAACAACGTTGCGCAAACTATTAACTGGCGA
ACTACTTACTCTAGCTTCCCGGCAACAATTAATAGACTGGATGGAGGCGGATAAAGTTGCAGGACCACTT
CTGCGCTCGGCCCTTCCGGCTGGCTGGTTTATTGCTGATAAATCTGGAGCCGGTGAGCGTGGGTCTCGCG
GTATCATTGCAGCACTGGGGCCAGATGGTAAGCCCTCCCGTATCGTAGTTATCTACACGACGGGGAGTCA
GGCAACTATGGATGAACGAAATAGACAGATCGCTGAGATAGGTGCCTCACTGATTAAGCATTGGTAACTG
TCAGACCAAGTTTACTCATATATACTTTAGATTGATTTAAAACTTCATTTTTAATTTAAAAGGATCTAGG
TGAAGATCCTTTTTGATAATCTCATGACCAAAATCCCTTAACGTGAGTTTTCGTTCCACTGAGCGTCAGA
CCCCGTAGAAAAGATCAAAGGATCTTCTTGAGATCCTTTTTTTCTGCGCGTAATCTGCTGCTTGCAAACA
AAAAAACCACCGCTACCAGCGGTGGTTTGTTTGCCGGATCAAGAGCTACCAACTCTTTTTCCGAAGGTAA
CTGGCTTCAGCAGAGCGCAGATACCAAATACTGTTCTTCTAGTGTAGCCGTAGTTAGGCCACCACTTCAA
GAACTCTGTAGCACCGCCTACATACCTCGCTCTGCTAATCCTGTTACCAGTGGCTGCTGCCAGTGGCGAT
AAGTCGTGTCTTACCGGGTTGGACTCAAGACGATAGTTACCGGATAAGGCGCAGCGGTCGGGCTGAACGG
GGGGTTCGTGCACACAGCCCAGCTTGGAGCGAACGACCTACACCGAACTGAGATACCTACAGCGTGAGCT
ATGAGAAAGCGCCACGCTTCCCGAAGGGAGAAAGGCGGACAGGTATCCGGTAAGCGGCAGGGTCGGAACA
GGAGAGCGCACGAGGGAGCTTCCAGGGGGAAACGCCTGGTATCTTTATAGTCCTGTCGGGTTTCGCCACC
TCTGACTTGAGCGTCGATTTTTGTGATGCTCGTCAGGGGGGCGGAGCCTATGGAAAAACGCCAGCAACGC
GGCCTTTTTACGGTTCCTGGCCTTTTGCTGGCCTTTTGCTCACATGTTCTTTCCTGCGTTATCCCCTGAT
TCTGTGGATAACCGTATTACCGCCTTTGAGTGAGCTGATACCGCTCGCCGCAGCCGAACGACCGAGCGCA
GCGAGTCAGTGAGCGAGGAAGCGGAAGAGCGCCTGATGCGGTATTTTCTCCTTACGCATCTGTGCGGTAT
TTCACACCGCATAGACCAGCCGCGTAACCTGGCAAAATCGGTTACGGTTGAGTAATAAATGGATGCCCTG
CGTAAGCGGGTGTGGGCGGACAATAAAGTCTTAAACTGAACAAAATAGATCTAAACTATGACAATAAAGT
CTTAAACTAGACAGAATAGTTGTAAACTGAAATCAGTCCAGTTATGCTGTGAAAAAGCATACTGGACTTT
TGTTATGGCTAAAGCAAACTCTTCATTTTCTGAAGTGCAAATTGCCCGTCGTATTAAAGAGGGGCGTGGC
CAAGGGCATGGTAAAGACTATATTCGCGGCGTTGTGACAATTTACCGAACAACTCCGCGGCCGGGAAGCC
GATCTCGGCTTGAACGAATTGTTAGGTGGCGGTACTTGGGTCGATATCAAAGTGCATCACTTCTTCCCGT
ATGCCCAACTTTGTATAGAGAGCCACTGCGGGATCGTCACCGTAATCTGCTTGCACGTAGATCACATAAG
CACCAAGCGCGTTGGCCTCATGCTTGAGGAGATTGATGAGCGCGGTGGCAATGCCCTGCCTCCGGTGCTC
GCCGGAGACTGCGAGATCATAGATATAGATCTCACTACGCGGCTGCTCAAACTTGGGCAGAACGTAAGCC
GCGAGAGCGCCAACAACCGCTTCTTGGTCGAAGGCAGCAAGCGCGATGAATGTCTTACTACGGAGCAAGT
TCCCGAGGTAATCGGAGTCCGGCTGATGTTGGGAGTAGGTGGCTACGTCTCCGAACTCACGACCGAAAAG
ATCAAGAGCAGCCCGCATGGATTTGACTTGGTCAGGGCCGAGCCTACATGTGCGAATGATGCCCATACTT
GAGCCACCTAACTTTGTTTTAGGGCGACTGCCCTGCTGCGTAACATCGTTGCTGCTCCATAACATCAAAC
ATCGACCCACGGCGTAACGCGCTTGCTGCTTGGATGCCCGAGGCATAGACTGTACAAAAAAACAGTCATA
ACAAGCCATGAAAACCGCCACTGCGCCGTTACCACCGCTGCGTTCGGTCAAGGTTCTGGACCAGTTGCGT
GAGCGCATACGCTACTTGCATTACAGTTTACGAACCGAACAGGCTTATGTCAACTGGGTTCGTGCCTTCA
TCCGTTTCCACGGTGTGCGTCACCCGGCAACCTTGGGCAGCAGCGAAGTCGAGGCATTTCTGTCCTGGCT
GGCGAACGAGCGCAAGGTTTCGGTCTCCACGCATCGTCAGGCATTGGCGGCCTTGCTGTTCTTCTACGGC
AAGGTGCTGTGCACGGATCTGCCCTGGCTTCAGGAGATCGGAAGACCTCGGCCGTCGCGGCGCTTGCCGG
TGGTGCTGACCCCGGATGAAGTGGTTCGCATCCTCGGTTTTCTGGAAGGCGAGCATCGTTTGTTCGCCCA
GGACTCTAGCTATAGTTCTAGTGGTTGGCTACGTATACTCCGGAATATTAATAGATCATGGAGATAATTA
AAATGATAACCATCTCGCAAATAAATAAGTATTTTACTGTTTTCGTAACAGTTTTGTAATAAAAAAACCT
ATAAATATTCCGGATTATTCATACCGTCCCACCATCGGGCGCGGATCCCGGTCCGAAGCGCGCGGAATTC
AAAGGCCTACGTCGACGAGCTCACTAGTCGCGGCCGCTCTAGCATGGTAGCTGGGATGTTAGGGCTCAGG
AAGGAAAAGTCAGAAGACCAGGATCTCCAGGGCCTCAAAGAGAAACCCCTGAAGTTTAAGAAGGTGAAGA
AAGACAAGAAGGAAGACAAAGAGGGCAAACATGAACCACTACAGCCTTCAGCCCACCATTCTGCAGAGCC
AGCAGAGGCAGGCAAAGCAGAGACATCAGAAAGCTCAGGCTCTGCCCCAGCAGTACCAGAAGCCTCTGCT
TCTCCCAAACAGCGACGTTCCATCATTCGTGACCGGGGACCTATGTATGATGACCCCACCTTGCCTGAAG
GTTGGACGCGAAAGCTTAAACAGAGGAAGTCTGGTCGCTCTGCTGGAAAGTATGATGTATATTTGATCAA
TCCCCAGGGAAAAGCCTTTCGCTCTAAAGTAGAATTGATTGCATATTTTGAAAAGGTGGGAGACACCTCC
TTGGACCCTAATGATTTTGACTTCACTGTAACTGGGAGAGGGGTACCGCGGGCCCGGGATCCACCGGTCG
CCACCATGGTGAGCAAGGGCGAGGAGCTGTTCACCGGGGTGGTGCCCATCCTGGTCGAGCTGGACGGCGA
CGTAAACGGCCACAAGTTCAGCGTGTCCGGCGAGGGCGAGGGCGATGCCACCTACGGCAAGCTGACCCTG
AAGTTCATCTGCACCACCGGCAAGCTGCCCGTGCCCTGGCCCACCCTCGTGACCACCTTCGGCTACGGCC
TGCAGTGCTTCGCCCGCTACCCCGACCACATGAAGCAGCACGACTTCTTCAAGTCCGCCATGCCCGAAGG
CTACGTCCAGGAGCGCACCATCTTCTTCAAGGACGACGGCAACTACAAGACCCGCGCCGAGGTGAAGTTC
GAGGGCGACACCCTGGTGAACCGCATCGAGCTGAAGGGCATCGACTTCAAGGAGGACGGCAACATCCTGG
GGCACAAGCTGGAGTACAACTACAACAGCCACAACGTCTATATCATGGCCGACAAGCAGAAGAACGGCAT
CAAGGTGAACTTCAAGATCCGCCACAACATCGAGGACGGCAGCGTGCAGCTCGCCGACCACTACCAGCAG
AACACCCCCATCGGCGACGGCCCCGTGCTGCTGCCCGACAACCACTACCTGAGCTACCAGTCCGCCCTGA
GCAAAGACCCCAACGAGAAGCGCGATCACATGGTCCTGCTGGAGTTCGTGACCGCCGCCGGGATCACTCT
CGGCATGGACGAGCTGTACAAGTAAAGCGGCCGCTTTCGAATCTAGAGCCTGCAGTCTCGAGGCATGCGG
TACCAAGCTTGTCGAGAAGTACTAGAGGATCATAATCAGCCATACCACATTTGTAGAGGTTTTACTTGCT
TTAAAAAACCTCCCACACCTCCCCCTGAACCTGAAACATAAAATGAATGCAATTGTTGTTGTTAACTTGT
TTATTGCAGCTTATAATGGTTACAAATAAAGCAATAGCATCACAAATTTCACAAATAAAGCATTTTTTTC
ACTGCATTCTAGTTGTGGTTTGTCCAAACTCATCAATGTATCTTATCATGTCTGGATCTGATCACTGCTT
GAGCCTAGGAGATCCGAACCAGATAAGTGAAATCTAGTTCCAAACTATTTTGTCATTTTTAATTTTCGTA
TTAGCTTACGACGCTACACCCAGTTCCCATCTATTTTGTCACTCTTCCCTAAATAATCCTTAAAAACTCC
ATTTCCACCCCTCCCAGTTCCCAACTATTTTGTCCGCCCACAGCGGGGCATTTTTCTTCCTGTTATGTTT
TTAATCAAACATCCTGCCAACTCCATGTGACAAACCGTCATCTTCGGCTACTTTTTCTCTGTCACAGAAT
GAAAATTTTTCTGTCATCTCTTCGTTATTAATGTTTGTAATTGACTGAATATCAACGCTTATTTGCAGCC
TGAATG
Features (pLannotate 1.2.2; 16 found; start..end, strand, type, name):
     10..464     +  rep_origin     f1 ori (sequence partly withheld): f1 bacteriophage origin of replication; arrow indicates direction of (+) strand synthesis
    490..594     +  promoter       AmpR promoter: bla
    595..1455    +  CDS            AmpR: β-lactamase; bla; confers resistance to ampicillin, carbenicillin, and related antibiotics
   1626..2214    +  rep_origin     ori: high-copy-number ColE1/pMB1/pBR322/pUC origin of replication
   2400..2451    -  misc_feature   bom (fragment): basis of mobility region from pBR322
   2519..2743    -  mobile_element Tn7R: mini-Tn7 element (right end of the Tn7 transposon) Tn7
   2810..3343    -  CDS            GmR: gentamycin acetyltransferase; aacC1; confers resistance to gentamycin
   3513..3541    -  promoter       Pc promoter: intI1 (promoter lies within the coding sequence); class 1 integron promoter
   3519..3866    -  CDS            YPR2_ECOLX (fragment): Protein predicted: Swiss-Prot protein existence level 4. From Escherichia coli.
   3893..3984    +  promoter       polyhedrin promoter: polh from Autographa californica; promoter for the baculovirus polyhedrin gene
   4092..4604    +  CDS            Mecp2 (fragment): MECP2_RAT - Experimental evidence at protein level: Swiss-Prot protein existence level 1. Chromosomal protein that binds to methylated DNA. It can bind specifically to a single methyl-CpG pair. It is not influenced by sequences flanking the methyl-CpGs. Mediates transcriptional repression through interaction with histone deacetylase and the corepressor SIN3A. Binds both 5-methylcytosine (5mC) and 5-hydroxymethylcytosine (5hmC)- containing DNA, with a preference for 5-methylcytosine (5mC). From Rattus norvegicus (Rat).
   4614..5333    +  CDS            EYFP: enhanced YFP mammalian codon-optimized
   5406..5489    +  CDS            large T antigen (fragment): large T antigen from SV40 (simian virus 40)
   5512..5646    +  polyA_signal   SV40 poly(A) signal: SV40 polyadenylation signal
   5675..5840    -  mobile_element Tn7L: mini-Tn7 element (left end of the Tn7 transposon) Tn7
   6003..5       +  CDS            lacZα (fragment) (across the origin): LacZα fragment of β-galactosidase; lacZ fragment
