[The description below was written by a language model from this plasmid's Addgene catalogue record and pLannotate feature annotations shown in this document.]
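Description:
pFB-MeCP2Y.3 (pc1575) is a baculovirus donor plasmid built on the pFastBac1 backbone for producing a YFP-tagged fragment of rat MeCP2 (methyl-CpG binding protein 2) in insect cells. The sequenced record is about 6.0 kb. In bacteria it is maintained as a high-copy plasmid through a ColE1/pUC-type origin and selected with ampicillin via the β-lactamase gene. An f1 origin is also present, along with small remnants of a bom region and lacZα.

The expression cassette sits between the Tn7R and Tn7L ends of a mini-Tn7 element. The Autographa californica polyhedrin promoter, a very strong late baculoviral promoter, drives a coding region for MeCP2 residues 1–163. According to the annotation, MeCP2 is a chromosomal protein that binds methylated DNA and mediates transcriptional repression. This fragment is followed directly by EYFP, consistent with the recorded C-terminal YFP tag. An SV40 polyadenylation signal terminates the transcript, and the short large T antigen fragment annotated just before it is part of that SV40-derived region. The gentamicin acetyltransferase gene with its Pc promoter also lies inside the Tn7 arms. In systems of this type, the whole Tn7-flanked segment is transposed into a baculovirus shuttle genome (bacmid) in E. coli, with gentamicin resistance marking the transferred cassette. The resulting recombinant bacmid is then used to generate virus for infecting insect cells.

The construct serves to express and recover a fluorescently labelled N-terminal portion of MeCP2. The associated publication concerns direct homo- and hetero-interactions of MeCP2 and MBD2, which suggests use as one of a set of deletion fragments for mapping interaction regions.
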