Addgene plasmid #211717: pFB-MeCP2Y.3 (pc1575)
Purpose: Expresses MeCP2 (aa1-163) YFP tagged in insect cells
Depositing lab: Cristina Cardoso. Depositing organization: Technische Universitaet Darmstadt. Publication: Direct homo- and hetero-interactions of MeCP2 and MBD2. Becker A, Allmann L, Hofstatter M, Casa V, Weber P, Lehmkuhl A, Herce HD, Cardoso MC. PLoS One. 2013;8(1):e53730. doi: 10.1371/journal.pone.0053730. Epub 2013 Jan 15. PubMed 23335972.
Backbone
  Vector backbone: pFastBac1
  Backbone manufacturer: Invitrogen
  Backbone size w/o insert (bp): 4772
  Vector type: Insect Expression
  Selectable markers: Gentamicin
Growth in bacteria
  Bacterial resistance: Ampicillin, 100 μg/mL
  Growth temperature: 37°C
  Growth strain: DH5alpha
  Copy number: High Copy
Gene/Insert
  Gene/Insert name: MeCP2 aa1-163 (alt name: Methyl-CpG Binding Protein 2)
  Species: R. norvegicus (rat)
  Tag / fusion protein: YFP (C terminal on insert)
Terms and licenses: Academic/Nonprofit Terms; Industry Terms: Not Available to Industry
How to cite: pFB-MeCP2Y.3 (pc1575) was a gift from Cristina Cardoso (Addgene plasmid # 211717 ; http://n2t.net/addgene:211717 ; RRID:Addgene_211717)
